Addgene plasmid #165815: p4xLexAOp-A2
Purpose: Alpha2 4xLexAOp for assembly of larger LexAOp response elements
Depositing lab: Koen Venken. Depositing organization: Baylor College of Medicine. Publication: Multiplexed drug-based selection and counterselection genetic manipulations in Drosophila. Matinyan N, Karkhanis MS, Gonzalez Y, Jain A, Saltzman A, Malovannaya A, Sarrion-Perdigones A, Dierick HA, Venken KJT. Cell Rep. 2021 Sep 14;36(11):109700. doi: 10.1016/j.celrep.2021.109700. PubMed 34525356.
Backbone
  Vector backbone: pBSK-A2
  Backbone size w/o insert (bp): 2327
  Vector type: Insect Expression
Growth in bacteria
  Bacterial resistance: Kanamycin, 50 μg/mL
  Growth temperature: 37°C
  Growth strain: DH10B
  Copy number: High Copy
Gene/Insert
  Gene/Insert name: 4xLexAOp-A2
  Species: Synthetic
  Insert size (bp): 279
  Cloning method: Restriction Enzyme; 5′ cloning site Unknown (unknown if destroyed)
Terms and licenses: Academic/Nonprofit Terms; Industry Terms: Not Available to Industry
Depositor comments: Enhancer
How to cite: p4xLexAOp-A2 was a gift from Koen Venken (Addgene plasmid # 165815 ; http://n2t.net/addgene:165815 ; RRID:Addgene_165815)
