[The description below was written by a language model from this plasmid's Addgene catalogue record and pLannotate feature annotations shown in this document.]
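Description:
p4xLexAOp-A2 is a small bacterial cloning plasmid (about 2.6 kb in the sequenced record) that serves as a building-block part for Drosophila expression constructs rather than as a finished expression vector. It is built on the pBSK-A2 backbone, is catalogued as an insect expression vector, and carries a 279 bp synthetic insert containing four copies of the LexA operator. The depositor classifies the insert as an enhancer. The "Alpha2" designation and stated purpose indicate that it is a positional module meant to be combined with companion modules to assemble larger LexAOp response elements. The record does not detail the assembly scheme or the cloning sites.

Propagation in E. coli relies on a high-copy ColE1/pUC-type origin. Selection is by kanamycin, through an aminoglycoside phosphotransferase gene (aph(3')-Ia) that is annotated as lying directly downstream of a cat promoter. An f1 bacteriophage origin is also present, a common pBluescript-derived element that allows single-stranded DNA production. The automated annotation does not label the LexAOp repeats themselves. It instead reports short fragment matches to the yeast GAL1 and GAL10 promoters in the region where the insert would be expected. These probably reflect partial sequence similarity rather than functional yeast promoters, though the record does not settle this. A short tet promoter fragment is likewise annotated.

No minimal promoter, coding sequence, reporter or terminator is annotated, so the plasmid is not expected to drive expression on its own. LexA operator arrays are bound by LexA-fusion transactivators in the LexA/LexAOp binary expression system. Multimerised operator elements built from parts like this one would be placed upstream of a promoter and transgene to confer LexA-dependent expression in flies, in keeping with the associated work on genetic manipulation tools in Drosophila.
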