Features (pLannotate 1.2.2; 7 found; start..end, strand, type, name):
     44..72      -  promoter       GAL1 promoter (fragment): S. cerevisiae GAL1; inducible promoter, regulated by Gal4
    236..295     -  promoter       GAL10 promoter (fragment): S. cerevisiae GAL10; inducible promoter, regulated by Gal4
    416..1004    -  rep_origin     ori: high-copy-number ColE1/pMB1/pBR322/pUC origin of replication
   1119..1221    +  promoter       cat promoter: promoter of the E. coli cat gene encoding chloramphenicol acetyltransferase
   1222..2035    +  CDS            KanR (fragment): aminoglycoside phosphotransferase; aph(3')-Ia; confers resistance to kanamycin in bacteria or G418 (Geneticin®) in eukaryotes
   2122..2139    -  promoter       tet promoter (fragment): E. coli promoter for tetracycline efflux protein gene
   2150..2605    +  rep_origin     f1 ori (sequence partly withheld): f1 bacteriophage origin of replication; arrow indicates direction of (+) strand synthesis
>Addgene plasmid #165815 | p4xLexAOp-A2 | addgene full sequence | sequence record 335096 | Addgene NGS Result
TAACAAGCTTCGTCTCAGTCAGGAGAGCTTGGGCTGCAGGTCGAGGCTAAAAAACTAATCGCATTATCAT
CCCCTCGACGTACTGTACATATAACCACTGGTTTTATATACAGCAGTACTGTACATATAACCACTGGTTT
TATATACAGCAGTCGACGTACTGTACATATAACCACTGGTTTTATATACAGCAGTACTGTACATATAACC
ACTGGTTTTATATACAGCAGTCGAGGTAAGATTAGATATGGATATGTATATGGATATGTATATGGTGGTA
ATGCCATGTAATATGCCGCTTGAGACGAAGCTTGACACGGTTATCCACAGAATCAGGGGATAACGCAGGA
AAGAACATGTGAGCAAAAGGCCAGCAAAAGGCCAGGAACCGTAAAAAGGCCGCGTTGCTGGCGTTTTTCC
ATAGGCTCCGCCCCCCTGACGAGCATCACAAAAATCGACGCTCAAGTCAGAGGTGGCGAAACCCGACAGG
ACTATAAAGATACCAGGCGTTTCCCCCTGGAAGCTCCCTCGTGCGCTCTCCTGTTCCGACCCTGCCGCTT
ACCGGATACCTGTCCGCCTTTCTCCCTTCGGGAAGCGTGGCGCTTTCTCATAGCTCACGCTGTAGGTATC
TCAGTTCGGTGTAGGTCGTTCGCTCCAAGCTGGGCTGTGTGCACGAACCCCCCGTTCAGCCCGACCGCTG
CGCCTTATCCGGTAACTATCGTCTTGAGTCCAACCCGGTAAGACACGACTTATCGCCACTGGCAGCAGCC
ACTGGTAACAGGATTAGCAGAGCGAGGTATGTAGGCGGTGCTACAGAGTTCTTGAAGTGGTGGCCTAACT
ACGGCTACACTAGAAGAACAGTATTTGGTATCTGCGCTCTGCTGAAGCCAGTTACCTTCGGAAAAAGAGT
TGGTAGCTCTTGATCCGGCAAACAAACCACCGCTGGTAGCGGTGGTTTTTTTGTTTGCAAGCAGCAGATT
ACGCGCAGAAAAAAAGGATCTCAAGAAGATCCTTTGATCTTTTCTACGGGGTCTGACGCTCAGTGGAACG
AAAACTCACGTTAAGGGATTTTGGTCATGAGATTATCAAAAAGGATCTTCACCTAGATCCTTTTGTGATG
ATCGGCACGTAAGAGGTTCCAACTTTCACCATAATGAAATAAGATCACTACCGGGCGTATTTTTTGAGTT
ATCGAGATTTTCAGGAGCTAAGGAAGCTAAAATGAGCCATATTCAACGGGAAACGTCTTGCTCAAGGCCG
CGATTAAATTCCAACATGGATGCTGATTTATATGGGTATAAATGGGCTCGCGATAATGTCGGGCAATCAG
GTGCGACAATCTACCGATTGTATGGGAAGCCCGATGCGCCAGAGTTGTTTCTGAAACATGGCAAAGGTAG
CGTTGCCAATGATGTTACAGATGAGATGGTCAGACTAAACTGGCTGACGGAATTTATGCCTCTTCCGACC
ATCAAGCATTTTATCCGTACTCCTGATGATGCATGGTTACTCACCACTGCGATCCCAGGGAAAACAGCAT
TCCAGGTATTAGAAGAATATCCTGATTCAGGTGAAAATATTGTTGATGCGCTGGCAGTGTTCCTGCGCCG
GTTGCATTCGATTCCTGTTTGTAATTGTCCTTTTAACAGCGATCGCGTATTTCGACTCGCTCAGGCGCAA
TCACGAATGAATAACGGTTTGGTTGATGCGAGTGATTTTGATGACGAGCGTAATGGCTGGCCTGTTGAAC
AAGTCTGGAAAGAAATGCATAAACTTTTGCCATTCTCACCGGATTCAGTAGTCACTCATGGTGATTTCTC
ACTTGATAACCTTATTTTTGACGAGGGGAAATTAATAGGTTGTATTGATGTTGGACGAGTCGGAATCGCA
GACCGATACCAGGATCTTGCCATCCTATGGAACTGCCTCGGTGAGTTTTCTCCTTCATTACAGAAACGGC
TTTTTCAAAAATATGGTATTGATAATCCTGATATGAATAAATTGCAGTTTCATTTGATGCTCGATGAGTT
TTTCTGATTTTTTTTAAGGCAGTTATTGGTGCCCTTAAACGCCTGGTTGCTACGCCTGAATAGTGATAAT
AAGCGGATGAATGGCAGAAATTCGATGATAAGCTGTCAAACATGATGT
[125 nt withheld, positions 2149-2273]
C
[91 nt withheld, positions 2275-2365]
AGGGTGATGGTTCACGTAGTGGGCCAGCGCCCTGATAGACGGTTTTTCGCCCTTTGACGTTGGAGTCCAC
GTTCTTT
[37 nt withheld, positions 2443-2479]
ACCCTATCTCGGTCTATTCTTTTGATTTATAAGGGATTTTGCCGATTTCGGCCTATTGGTTAAAAAATGA
GCTGATTTAACAAAAATTTAACGCGAATTTTAACAAAATATTAACGCTTACAATTT
